>Addgene plasmid #31249 | pmSfrp2 | addgene partial sequence | sequence record 36014 | T7 5'-TAATACGACTCACTATAGGG-3'
CGAGTTTTTTTTTTTTTTTTTTTTTTTATATACAAAGAATATAATGTTTATCTGAAATATTTACAGTGTC
GGTTAAAGCAATATTTTTACAACTTTTCCAGGTCAACTACTACGTATATTACAGGTAAGCTACAATGATT
TAGTTTGCAAAAAAAATGATTAAAAAATTGAATTAAAAGATGTTTTAAACAAAGCTTAAAATACTCGTCA
ATTTATAGACTGTATTCACTTTTTATTTGAGGGCATCATGCAATGAGGAATGGTTACTGTGTGCTTATAA
ACTGAAGTTCTGTAGCTGGGATGGGAACGCATGCAATGGTCAGAGCTCATGAGGGCATAAAACGAGCAAC
GAAATGTTTGAAGACTTAGATGCCGATTCTCAGGCTGGAACTGAGGAAGACTTTGAGATAACAGCCAGCT
TTATCTCAACTAAGTCTGGGACCCACAAGCTTAGACCACAGAGGGAAAAAAAAAAAAAAAAAAAAGAAAC
AATTCGCCTGACATGGCAACCTAAGTGCACGGTATAAGCCAACAGACTGACCAAAGAGAGAAAATGCCCC
TNGGGTCAAAGTACTACAGCTATTCAAAACTAACCTTAAAACGAGCTGTTCTAAAACTTCATAAAAATAG
TCATGATTTTATTAGTTTGAATATTTGTACAAGATCTGGATGGGCTTTTCGCTTTCCGTGAAAACAGCTA
TGGGTTTCCAAGGCCTCCTAGGGCCTTATAACTCAGGACATGTTAGGGATACACACATGCAGGAGGCAGG
GCAAGCGGCTCCAAGCTGGGGCTGTA
