>Addgene plasmid #31249 | pmSfrp2 | addgene partial sequence | sequence record 37783 | T7  5'-TAATACGACTCACTATAGGG-3'
TTTTTTTTTTTTTTTTTATATACAAAGAATATAATGTTTATCTGAAATATTTACAGTGTCGGTTAAAGCA
ATATTTTTACAACTTTTCCAGGTCAACTACTACGTATATTACAGGTAAGCTACAATGATTTAGTTTGCAA
AAAAAATGATTAAAAAATTGAATTAAAAGATGTTTTAAACAAAGCTTAAAATACTCGTCAATTTATAGAC
TGTATTCACTTTTTATTTGAGGGCATCATGCAATGAGGAATGGTTACTGTGTGCTTATAAACTGAAGTTC
TGTAGCTGGGATGGGAACGCATGCAATGGTCAGAGCTCATGAGGGCATAAAACGAGCAACGAAATGTTTG
AAGACTTAGATGCCGATTCTCAGGCTGGAACTGAGGAAGACTTTGAGATAACAGCCAGCTTTATCTCAAC
TAAGTCTGGGACCCACAAGCTTAGACCACAGAGGGAAAAAAAAAAAAAAAAAAAAGAAACAATTCGCCTG
ACATGGCAACCTAAGTGCACGGTATAAGCCAACAGACTGACCAAAGAGAGAAAATGCCCCTCGGGTCAAA
GTACTACAGCTATTCAAAACTAACCTTAAAACGAGCTGTTCTAAAACTTCATAAAAATAGTCATGATTTT
ATTAGTTTGAATATTTGTACAAGATCTGGATGGGCTTTTCGCTTTCCGTGAAAACAGC
