[The description below was written by a language model from this plasmid's Addgene catalogue record.]
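Description:
pmSfrp2 is a bacterial cloning plasmid carrying mouse (M. musculus) Sfrp2 cDNA in the pBluescript SK backbone, catalogued as a cDNA template for in situ hybridization rather than as an expression vector. The backbone is about 3 kb and is maintained at high copy number in E. coli under ampicillin selection. The record does not give the insert size, the portion of the Sfrp2 transcript included, or the restriction sites used for cloning, and no feature table is available to confirm the individual backbone elements.

Sfrp2 (also known as Sdf5) encodes secreted frizzled-related protein 2, a member of a family of secreted proteins that share homology with the cysteine-rich ligand-binding domain of frizzled receptors. In pBluescript-type phagemids the multiple cloning site is flanked by opposing T3 and T7 bacteriophage RNA polymerase promoters, consistent with the T3 and T7 sequencing primers listed for the 5′ and 3′ ends of the insert. This arrangement allows strand-specific RNA to be transcribed in vitro from either side of the cDNA. According to the depositor's notes, the riboprobe is produced by linearizing the plasmid with XbaI and generating run-off transcripts with T7 polymerase. Given that T7 lies at the 3′ end of the insert, this would be expected to yield an antisense probe, although the record does not say so explicitly. There is no eukaryotic promoter, tag or reporter recorded, so the construct serves mainly as a probe template for mapping Sfrp2 mRNA expression in tissue, and the depositor notes its use in a published neuroscience study.
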