Addgene plasmid #31249: pmSfrp2
Depositing lab: Jeremy Nathans. Depositing organization: Johns Hopkins University and School of Medicine. Publication: A family of secreted proteins contains homology to the cysteine-rich ligand-binding domain of frizzled receptors. Rattner A, Hsieh JC, Smallwood PM, Gilbert DJ, Copeland NG, Jenkins NA, Nathans J. Proc Natl Acad Sci U S A. 1997 Apr 1. 94(7):2859-63. 10.1073/pnas.94.7.2859 PubMed 9096311.
Backbone
  Vector backbone: pBluescript SK
  Backbone manufacturer: Stratagene
  Backbone size w/o insert (bp): 3000
  Vector type: cDNA for in situ hybridization
Growth in bacteria
  Bacterial resistance: Ampicillin, 100 μg/mL
  Growth temperature: 37°C
  Growth strain: DH5alpha
  Copy number: High Copy
Gene/Insert
  Gene/Insert name: Sfrp2
  Species: M. musculus (mouse)
  Entrez Gene: Sfrp2 (a.k.a. AI851596, Sdf5)
  Cloning method: Restriction Enzyme
  Sequencing primers: 5′ T3; 3′ T7
Terms and licenses: Academic/Nonprofit Terms; Industry Terms: Not Available to Industry
Depositor comments: For Riboprobe, cut with XbaI. Runoffs with T7 polymerase. This construct was used in Assimacopoulos et al, J Neurosci. 2003 (PMID: 12878679).
How to cite: pmSfrp2 was a gift from Jeremy Nathans (Addgene plasmid # 31249 ; http://n2t.net/addgene:31249 ; RRID:Addgene_31249)
